>Addgene plasmid #39177 | ACVR1 | depositor partial sequence | sequence record 49228 | ACVR1 sequence 1019 bps
ATGGGCCACCATCATCATCATCATTCTTCTGGTGTAGATCTGGGTACCGAGAACCTGTACTTCCAATCCA
TGCAAAGAACAGTGGCTCGCGATATTACACTGTTGGAGTGTGTCGGGAAAGGCAGGTATGGTGAGGTGTG
GAGGGGCAGCTGGCAAGGGGAAAATGTTGCCGTGAAGATCTTCTCCTCCCGTGATGAGAAGTCATGGTTC
AGGGAAACGGAATTGTACAACACTGTGATGCTGAGGCATGAAAATATCTTAGGTTTCATTGCTTCAGACA
TGACATCAAGACACTCCAGTACCCAGCTGTGGTTAATTACACATTATCATGAAATGGGATCGTTGTACGA
CTATCTTCAGCTTACTACTCTGGATACAGTTAGCTGCCTTCGAATAGTGCTGTCCATAGCTAGTGGTCTT
GCACATTTGCACATAGAGATATTTGGGACCCAAGGGAAACCAGCCATTGCCCATCGAGATTTAAAGAGCA
AAAATATTCTGGTTAAGAAGAATGGACAGTGTTGCATAGCAGATTTGGGCCTGGCAGTCATGCATTCCCA
GAGCACCAATCAGCTTGATGTGGGGAACAATCCCCGTGTGGGCACCAAGCGCTACATGGCCCCCGAAGTT
CTAGATGAAACCATCCAGGTGGATTGTTTCGATTCTTATAAAAGGGTCGATATTTGGGCCTTTGGACTTG
TTTTGTGGGAAGTGGCCAGGCGGATGGTGAGCAATGGTATAGTGGAGGATTACAAGCCACCGTTCTACGA
TGTGGTTCCCAATGACCCAAGTTTTGAAGATATGAGGAAGGTAGTCTGTGTGGATCAACAAAGGCCAAAC
ATACCCAACAGATGGTTCTCAGACCCGACATTAACCTCTCTGGCCAAGCTAATGAAAGAATGCTGGTATC
AAAATCCATCCGCAAGACTCACAGCACTGCGTATCAAAAAGACTTTGACCAAAATTGATTGACAGTAAAG
GTGGATACGGATCCGAATTCGAGCTCCGTCGACAAGCTT
