>Addgene plasmid #39177 | ACVR1 | addgene partial sequence | sequence record 52729 | fbac-2 5'-gggaggttttttaaagcaagtaaa-3'
GTGGTATGGCTGATTATGATCCTCTAGTACTTCTCGACAAGCTTGTCGACGGAGCTCGAATTCGGATCCG
TATCCACCTTTACTGTCAATCAATTTTGGTCAAAGTCTTTTTGATACGCAGTGCTGTGAGTCTTGCGGAT
GGATTTTGATACCAGCATTCTTTCATTAGCTTGGCCAGAGAGGTTAATGTCGGGTCTGAGAACCATCTGT
TGGGTATGTTTGGCCTTTGTTGATCCACACAGACTACCTTCCTCATATCTTCAAAACTTGGGTCATTGGG
AACCACATCGTAGAACGGTGGCTTGTAATCCTCCACTATACCATTGCTCACCATCCGCCTGGCCACTTCC
CACAAAACAAGTCCAAAGGCCCAAATATCGACCCTTTTATAAGAATCGAAACAATCCACCTGGATGGTTT
CATCTAGAACTTCGGGGGCCATGTAGCGCTTGGTGCCCACACGGGGATTGTTCCCCACATCAAGCTGATT
GGTGCTCTGGGAATGCATGACTGCCAGGCCCAAATCTGCTATGCAACACTGTCCATTCTTCTTAACCAGA
ATATTTTTGCTCTTTAAATCTCGATGGGCAATGGCTGGTTTCCCTTGGGTCCCAAATATCTCTATGTGCA
AATGTGCAAGACCACTAGCTATGGACAGCACTATTCGAAGGCAGCTAACTGTATCCAGAGTAGTAAGCTG
AAGATAGTCGTACAACGATCCCATTTCATGATAATGTGTAATTAACCACAGCTGGGTACTGGAGTGTCTT
GATGTCATGTCTGAAGCAATGAAACCTAAGATATTTTCATGCCTCAGCATCACAGTGTTGTACAATTCCG
TTTCCCTGA
