>Addgene plasmid #39177 | ACVR1 | addgene partial sequence | sequence record 52730 | fbac-1 5'-tattcataccgtcccacca-3'
TGGGCCACCATCATCATCATCATTCTTCTGGTGTAGATCTGGGTACCGAGAACCTGTACTTCCAATCCAT
GCAAAGAACAGTGGCTCGCGATATTACACTGTTGGAGTGTGTCGGGAAAGGCAGGTATGGTGAGGTGTGG
AGGGGCAGCTGGCAAGGGGAAAATGTTGCCGTGAAGATCTTCTCCTCCCGTGATGAGAAGTCATGGTTCA
GGGAAACGGAATTGTACAACACTGTGATGCTGAGGCATGAAAATATCTTAGGTTTCATTGCTTCAGACAT
GACATCAAGACACTCCAGTACCCAGCTGTGGTTAATTACACATTATCATGAAATGGGATCGTTGTACGAC
TATCTTCAGCTTACTACTCTGGATACAGTTAGCTGCCTTCGAATAGTGCTGTCCATAGCTAGTGGTCTTG
CACATTTGCACATAGAGATATTTGGGACCCAAGGGAAACCAGCCATTGCCCATCGAGATTTAAAGAGCAA
AAATATTCTGGTTAAGAAGAATGGACAGTGTTGCATAGCAGATTTGGGCCTGGCAGTCATGCATTCCCAG
AGCACCAATCAGCTTGATGTGGGGAACAATCCCCGTGTGGGCACCAAGCGCTACATGGCCCCCGAAGTTC
TAGATGAAACCATCCAGGTGGATTGTTTCGATTCTTATAAAAGGGTCGATATTTGGGCCTTTGGACTTGT
TTTGTGGGAAGTGGCCAGGCGGATGGTGAGCAATGGTATAGTGGAGGATTACAAGCCACCGTTCTACGAT
GTGGTTCC
