[The description below was written by a language model from this plasmid's Addgene catalogue record.]
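Description:
ACVR1 is a baculovirus expression plasmid built on the pFB-LIC-Bse backbone from the SGC, a vector adapted for ligation-independent cloning. It is maintained in E. coli as a high-copy plasmid under ampicillin selection. As a baculovirus expression vector, it is meant to deliver its expression cassette into a baculoviral genome so that recombinant virus can drive protein production in insect cells. The record does not list the promoter, the replication origin or any transposition or recombination elements, and no feature table is provided, so these details cannot be confirmed here.

The insert is a roughly 1 kb fragment of human ACVR1 (activin A receptor type I, also known as ALK2), a type I receptor serine/threonine kinase of the BMP/activin signalling family whose gene is associated with fibrodysplasia ossificans progressiva. The record notes that the insert may not be the full open reading frame, which fits a truncated construct designed for crystallography, although the exact domain boundaries are not stated. The insert carries the Q207D substitution, described in the record as an activating mutation. An N-terminal His tag followed by a TEV protease cleavage site allows affinity purification on immobilised metal resin, with the option of removing the tag afterwards.

The stated purpose is baculovirus-mediated expression for structure determination, and the entry is linked to a deposited protein structure. The construct is therefore suited to producing recombinant ACVR1 protein for crystallography and related biochemical or biophysical studies.
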