Addgene plasmid #39177: ACVR1
Purpose: Baculovirus expression for structure determination; may not be full ORF
Depositing lab: Nicola Burgess-Brown. Depositing organization: University of Oxford.
Backbone
  Vector backbone: pFB-LIC-Bse
  Backbone manufacturer: SGC
  Vector type: Baculovirus Expression
Growth in bacteria
  Bacterial resistance: Ampicillin, 100 μg/mL
  Growth temperature: 37°C
  Growth strain: Mach1
  Copy number: High Copy
Gene/Insert
  Gene/Insert name: ACVR1 (alt names: activin A receptor, type I; PDB:3MTF)
  Species: H. sapiens (human)
  Insert size (bp): 1019
  Mutation: Activating mutation Q207D
  Entrez Gene: ACVR1 (a.k.a. ACTRI, ACVR1A, ACVRLK2, ALK2, FOP, SKR1, TSRI)
  Tag / fusion protein: His Tev (N terminal on insert)
  Cloning method: Ligation Independent Cloning
  Sequencing primers: 5′ Fbac-1; 3′ Fbac-2
Terms and licenses: Academic/Nonprofit Terms; Industry Terms: Not Available to Industry
How to cite: ACVR1 was a gift from Nicola Burgess-Brown (Addgene plasmid # 39177 ; http://n2t.net/addgene:39177 ; RRID:Addgene_39177)
